>Addgene plasmid #220878 | SCML2_3 | addgene full sequence | sequence record 436770 | Addgene NGS Result
GGATTGGCGAATGGG
[124 nt withheld, positions 16-139]
C
[91 nt withheld, positions 141-231]
A
[49 nt withheld, positions 233-281]
CCTTTGACGTTGGAGTCCACGTTCTTT
[37 nt withheld, positions 309-345]
ACCCTATCTCGGTCTATTCTTTTGATTTATAAGGGATTTTGCCGATTTCGGCCTATTGGTTAAAAAATGA
GCTGATTTAACAAAAATTTAACGCGAATTTTAACAAAATATTAACGCTTACAATTTAGGTGGCACTTTTC
GGGGAAATGTGCGCGGAACCCCTATTTGTTTATTTTTCTAAATACATTCAAATATGTATCCGCTCATGAA
TTAATTCTTAGAAAAACTCATCGAGCATCAAATGAAACTGCAATTTATTCATATCAGGATTATCAATACC
ATATTTTTGAAAAAGCCGTTTCTGTAATGAAGGAGAAAACTCACCGAGGCAGTTCCATAGGATGGCAAGA
TCCTGGTATCGGTCTGCGATTCCGACTCGTCCAACATCAATACAACCTATTAATTTCCCCTCGTCAAAAA
TAAGGTTATCAAGTGAGAAATCACCATGAGTGACGACTGAATCCGGTGAGAATGGCAAAAGTTTATGCAT
TTCTTTCCAGACTTGTTCAACAGGCCAGCCATTACGCTCGTCATCAAAATCACTCGCATCAACCAAACCG
TTATTCATTCGTGATTGCGCCTGAGCGAGACGAAATACGCGATCGCTGTTAAAAGGACAATTACAAACAG
GAATCGAATGCAACCGGCGCAGGAACACTGCCAGCGCATCAACAATATTTTCACCTGAATCAGGATATTC
TTCTAATACCTGGAATGCTGTTTTCCCGGGGATCGCAGTGGTGAGTAACCATGCATCATCAGGAGTACGG
ATAAAATGCTTGATGGTCGGAAGAGGCATAAATTCCGTCAGCCAGTTTAGTCTGACCATCTCATCTGTAA
CATCATTGGCAACGCTACCTTTGCCATGTTTCAGAAACAACTCTGGCGCATCGGGCTTCCCATACAATCG
ATAGATTGTCGCACCTGATTGCCCGACATTATCGCGAGCCCATTTATACCCATATAAATCAGCATCCATG
TTGGAATTTAATCGCGGCCTAGAGCAAGACGTTTCCCGTTGAATATGGCTCATAACACCCCTTGTATTAC
TGTTTATGTAAGCAGACAGTTTTATTGTTCATGACCAAAATCCCTTAACGTGAGTTTTCGTTCCACTGAG
CGTCAGACCCCGTAGAAAAGATCAAAGGATCTTCTTGAGATCCTTTTTTTCTGCGCGTAATCTGCTGCTT
GCAAACAAAAAAACCACCGCTACCAGCGGTGGTTTGTTTGCCGGATCAAGAGCTACCAACTCTTTTTCCG
AAGGTAACTGGCTTCAGCAGAGCGCAGATACCAAATACTGTCCTTCTAGTGTAGCCGTAGTTAGGCCACC
ACTTCAAGAACTCTGTAGCACCGCCTACATACCTCGCTCTGCTAATCCTGTTACCAGTGGCTGCTGCCAG
TGGCGATAAGTCGTGTCTTACCGGGTTGGACTCAAGACGATAGTTACCGGATAAGGCGCAGCGGTCGGGC
TGAACGGGGGGTTCGTGCACACAGCCCAGCTTGGAGCGAACGACCTACACCGAACTGAGATACCTACAGC
GTGAGCTATGAGAAAGCGCCACGCTTCCCGAAGGGAGAAAGGCGGACAGGTATCCGGTAAGCGGCAGGGT
CGGAACAGGAGAGCGCACGAGGGAGCTTCCAGGGGGAAACGCCTGGTATCTTTATAGTCCTGTCGGGTTT
CGCCACCTCTGACTTGAGCGTCGATTTTTGTGATGCTCGTCAGGGGGGCGGAGCCTATGGAAAAACGCCA
GCAACGCGGCCTTTTTACGGTTCCTGGCCTTTTGCTGGCCTTTTGCTCACATGTTCTTTCCTGCGTTATC
CCCTGATTCTGTGGATAACCGTATTACCGCCTTTGAGTGAGCTGATACCGCTCGCCGCAGCCGAACGACC
GAGCGCAGCGAGTCAGTGAGCGAGGAAGCGGAAGAGCGCCTGATGCGGTATTTTCTCCTTACGCATCTGT
GCGGTATTTCACACCGCAATGGTGCACTCTCAGTACAATCTGCTCTGATGCCGCATAGTTAAGCCAGTAT
ACACTCCGCTATCGCTACGTGACTGGGTCATGGCTGCGCCCCGACACCCGCCAACACCCGCTGACGCGCC
CTGACGGGCTTGTCTGCTCCCGGCATCCGCTTACAGACAAGCTGTGACCGTCTCCGGGAGCTGCATGTGT
CAGAGGTTTTCACCGTCATCACCGAAACGCGCGAGGCAGCTGCGGTAAAGCTCATCAGCGTGGTCGTGAA
GCGATTCACAGATGTCTGCCTGTTCATCCGCGTCCAGCTCGTTGAGTTTCTCCAGAAGCGTTAATGTCTG
GCTTCTGATAAAGCGGGCCATGTTAAGGGCGGTTTTTTCCTGTTTGGTCACTGATGCCTCCGTGTAAGGG
GGATTTCTGTTCATGGGGGTAATGATACCGATGAAACGAGAGAGGATGCTCACGATACGGGTTACTGATG
ATGAACATGCCCGGTTACTGGAACGTTGTGAGGGTAAACAACTGGCGGTATGGATGCGGCGGGACCAGAG
AAAAATCACTCAGGGTCAATGCCAGCGCTTCGTTAATACAGATGTAGGTGTTCCACAGGGTAGCCAGCAG
CATCCTGCGATGCAGATCCGGAACATAATGGTGCAGGGCGCTGACTTCCGCGTTTCCAGACTTTACGAAA
CACGGAAACCGAAGACCATTCATGTTGTTGCTCAGGTCGCAGACGTTTTGCAGCAGCAGTCGCTTCACGT
TCGCTCGCGTATCGGTGATTCATTCTGCTAACCAGTAAGGCAACCCCGCCAGCCTAGCCGGGTCCTCAAC
GACAGGAGCACGATCATGCGCACCCGTGGGGCCGCCATGCCGGCGATAATGGCCTGCTTCTCGCCGAAAC
GTTTGGTGGCGGGACCAGTGACGAAGGCTTGAGCGAGGGCGTGCAAGATTCCGAATACCGCAAGCGACAG
GCCGATCATCGTCGCGCTCCAGCGAAAGCGGTCCTCGCCGAAAATGACCCAGAGCGCTGCCGGCACCTGT
CCTACGAGTTGCATGATAAAGAAGACAGTCATAAGTGCGGCGACGATAGTCATGCCCCGCGCCCACCGGA
AGGAGCTGACTGGGTTGAAGGCTCTCAAGGGCATCGGTCGAGATCCCGGTGCCTAATGAGTGAGCTAACT
TACATTAATTGCGTTGCGCTCACTGCCCGCTTTCCAGTCGGGAAACCTGTCGTGCCAGCTGCATTAATGA
ATCGGCCAACGCGCGGGGAGAGGCGGTTTGCGTATTGGGCGCCAGGGTGGTTTTTCTTTTCACCAGTGAG
ACGGGCAACAGCTGATTGCCCTTCACCGCCTGGCCCTGAGAGAGTTGCAGCAAGCGGTCCACGCTGGTTT
GCCCCAGCAGGCGAAAATCCTGTTTGATGGTGGTTAACGGCGGGATATAACATGAGCTGTCTTCGGTATC
GTCGTATCCCACTACCGAGATATCCGCACCAACGCGCAGCCCGGACTCGGTAATGGCGCGCATTGCGCCC
AGCGCCATCTGATCGTTGGCAACCAGCATCGCAGTGGGAACGATGCCCTCATTCAGCATTTGCATGGTTT
GTTGAAAACCGGACATGGCACTCCAGTCGCCTTCCCGTTCCGCTATCGGCTGAATTTGATTGCGAGTGAG
ATATTTATGCCAGCCAGCCAGACGCAGACGCGCCGAGACAGAACTTAATGGGCCCGCTAACAGCGCGATT
TGCTGGTGACCCAATGCGACCAGATGCTCCACGCCCAGTCGCGTACCGTCTTCATGGGAGAAAATAATAC
TGTTGATGGGTGTCTGGTCAGAGACATCAAGAAATAACGCCGGAACATTAGTGCAGGCAGCTTCCACAGC
AATGGCATCCTGGTCATCCAGCGGATAGTTAATGATCAGCCCACTGACGCGTTGCGCGAGAAGATTGTGC
ACCGCCGCTTTACAGGCTTCGACGCCGCTTCGTTCTACCATCGACACCACCACGCTGGCACCCAGTTGAT
CGGCGCGAGATTTAATCGCCGCGACAATTTGCGACGGCGCGTGCAGGGCCAGACTGGAGGTGGCAACGCC
AATCAGCAACGACTGTTTGCCCGCCAGTTGTTGTGCCACGCGGTTGGGAATGTAATTCAGCTCCGCCATC
GCCGCTTCCACTTTTTCCCGCGTTTTCGCAGAAACGTGGCTGGCCTGGTTCACCACGCGGGAAACGGTCT
GATAAGAGACACCGGCATACTCTGCGACATCGTATAACGTTACTGGTTTCACATTCACCACCCTGAATTG
ACTCTCTTCCGGGCGCTATCATGCCATACCGCGAAAGGTTTTGCGCCATTCGATGGTGTCCGGGATCTCG
ACGCTCTCCCTTATGCGACTCCTGCATTAGGAAGCAGCCCAGTAGTAGGTTGAGGCCGTTGAGCACCGCC
GCCGCAAGGAATGGTGCATGCAAGGAGATGGCGCCCAACAGTCCCCCGGCCACGGGGCCTGCCACCATAC
CCACGCCGAAACAAGCGCTCATGAGCCCGAAGTGGCGAGCCCGATCTTCCCCATCGGTGATGTCGGCGAT
ATAGGCGCCAGCAACCGCACCTGTGGCGCCGGTGATGCCGGCCACGATGCGTCCGGCGTAGAGGATCGAG
ATCTCGATCCCGCGAAATTAATACGACTCACTATAGGGGAATTGTGAGCGGATAACAATTCCCCTCTAGA
AATAATTTTGTTTAACTTTAAGAAGGAGATATACCATGCATCATCATCATCATCACAGCAGCGGCAGAGA
AAACTTGTATTTCCAGGGCCAAAGGGATGATTTCCACTGGGAGGAGTATTTGAAAGAGACTGGGTCTATA
AGTGCTCCTTCAGAGTGCTTCCGTCAGTCTCAGATTCCACCTGTGAATGATTTCAAAGTTGGTATGAAAT
TGGAAGCCCGTGACCCTCGCAATGCCACTTCAGTATGTATTGCTACGGTTATTGGAATTACTGGGGCCAG
GTTACGGTTACGACTGGATGGTAGTGACAACAGAAATGATTTTTGGAGGCTTGTCGATTCCCCAGATATA
CAACCTGTTGGGACATGTGAAAAGGAAGGAGACTTACTTCAACCTCCACTAGGGTACCAGATGAATACAT
CCTCCTGGCCGATGTTCCTCTTAAAGACACTAAATGGGTCTGAAATGGCATCTGCCACATTATTTAAGAA
GGAACCACCAAAGCCCCCACTAAATAATTTTAAAGTGGGGATGAAACTGGAAGCTATTGACAAAAAGAAC
CCGTATCTCATCTGTCCTGCGACCATTGGAGATGTTAAAGGGGATGAAGTTCATATCACATTTGATGGCT
GGAGTGGAGCTTTTGATTACTGGTGCAAGTATGATTCTCGAGATATTTTCCCAGCTGGGTGGTGTCGCCT
GACAGGAGATGTATTACAACCCCCAGGAACTAGTTGATGACGAAGCTTGCGGCCGCACTCGAGCACCACC
ACCACCACCACTGAGATCCGGCTGCTAACAAAGCCCGAAAGGAAGCTGAGTTGGCTGCTGCCACCGCTGA
GCAATAACTAGCATAACCCCTTGGGGCCTCTAAACGGGTCTTGAGGGGTTTTTTGCTGAAAGGAGGAACT
ATATCC
Features (pLannotate 1.2.2; 20 found; start..end, strand, type, name):
     16..444     +  rep_origin     f1 ori (sequence partly withheld): f1 bacteriophage origin of replication; arrow indicates direction of (+) strand synthesis
    497..554     +  promoter       AmpR promoter (fragment): bla
    563..1378    -  CDS            KanR: aminoglycoside phosphotransferase; aph(3')-Ia; confers resistance to kanamycin in bacteria or G418 (Geneticin®) in eukaryotes
   1500..2088    +  rep_origin     ori: high-copy-number ColE1/pMB1/pBR322/pUC origin of replication
   2274..2413    -  misc_feature   bom: basis of mobility region from pBR322
   2515..2706    -  CDS            rop: Rop protein, which maintains plasmids at low copy number; rop
   2723..3103    +  CDS            YPB1_ECOLX: Protein predicted: Swiss-Prot protein existence level 4. From Escherichia coli.
   3175..3466    -  CDS            TcR (fragment): tetracycline efflux protein; tet; confers resistance to tetracycline
   3481..3502    -  protein_bind   CAP binding site: CAP binding activates transcription in the presence of cAMP. E. coli catabolite activator protein
   3515..4597    -  CDS            lacI: lac repressor; lacI; The lac repressor binds to the lac operator to inhibit transcription in E. coli. This inhibition can be relieved by adding lactose or isopropyl-β-D-thiogalactopyranoside (IPTG).
   4598..4675    -  promoter       lacI promoter: lacI
   4683..4962    -  CDS            TcR (fragment): tetracycline efflux protein; tet; confers resistance to tetracycline
   4984..5002    +  promoter       T7 promoter: promoter for bacteriophage T7 RNA polymerase
   5003..5027    +  protein_bind   lac operator: The lac repressor binds to the lac operator to inhibit transcription in E. coli. This inhibition can be relieved by adding lactose or isopropyl-β-D-thiogalactopyranoside (IPTG). lac repressor encoded by lacI
   5042..5064    +  RBS            RBS: efficient ribosome binding site from bacteriophage T7 gene 10 (Olins and Rangwala, 1989)
   5072..5090    +  CDS            capTEV™ (fragment): composite tag for in vivo biotinylation, TEV protease cleavage, and 6xHis tagging
   5125..5769    +  CDS            SCML2 (fragment): SCML2_HUMAN - Experimental evidence at protein level: Swiss-Prot protein existence level 1. Putative Polycomb group (PcG) protein. PcG proteins act by forming multiprotein complexes, which are required to maintain the transcriptionally repressive state of homeotic genes throughout development (By similarity). From Homo sapiens (Human).
   5799..5816    +  CDS            9xHis (fragment): 9xHis affinity tag
   5826..5875    +  CDS            SET1 (fragment): solubility-enhancement tag derived from T7 phage gene 10B
   5883..5930    +  terminator     T7 terminator: transcription terminator for bacteriophage T7 RNA polymerase
