[The description below was written by a language model from this plasmid's Addgene catalogue record and pLannotate feature annotations shown in this document.]
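Description:
SCML2_3 is a bacterial expression plasmid built on the pET28-MHL backbone, a pET-type vector adapted for ligation-independent cloning, carrying a 645 bp fragment of the human SCML2 gene. SCML2 is annotated as a putative Polycomb group protein, a class involved in maintaining transcriptional repression of homeotic genes. The insert is flagged as possibly not the full open reading frame, and the feature table likewise annotates it as a fragment, consistent with a domain-level construct made for structural work. The stated purpose mentions baculovirus expression, but the vector type, backbone and every annotated element point to T7-driven expression in E. coli; no baculoviral elements appear in the feature table, so that wording seems to be a generic or mismatched entry.

Expression is driven by a T7 promoter followed by a lac operator and the strong phage T7 gene 10 ribosome binding site, with a T7 terminator downstream. The plasmid-borne lacI gene supplies repressor, so transcription is held off until induced with IPTG in a host providing T7 RNA polymerase. The SCML2 fragment is fused at its N terminus to a 6xHis tag followed by a TEV protease site, allowing metal-affinity purification and subsequent tag removal. Short His-tag and other tag-like fragments annotated downstream of the insert are likely backbone remnants; the record does not indicate that they are translated as part of the product. The plasmid is maintained through a ColE1/pBR322-type origin with rop and bom, in keeping with its low-copy listing, is selected with kanamycin, and also carries an f1 origin. It is intended for producing recombinant SCML2 protein for structure determination and related histone-recognition studies.
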