Addgene plasmid #220878: SCML2_3
Purpose: Baculovirus expression for structure determination; may not be full ORF
Depositing lab: Cheryl Arrowsmith. Depositing organization: University of Toronto. Publication: Histone recognition by human malignant brain tumor domains. Nady N, Krichevsky L, Zhong N, Duan S, Tempel W, Amaya MF, Ravichandran M, Arrowsmith CH. J Mol Biol. 2012 Nov 9;423(5):702-18. doi: 10.1016/j.jmb.2012.08.022. Epub 2012 Sep 4. PubMed 22954662.
Backbone
  Vector backbone: pET28-MHL
  Backbone manufacturer: SGC (Addgene Plasmid #26096)
  Vector type: Bacterial Expression
  Selectable markers: pET28-MHL
Growth in bacteria
  Bacterial resistance: Kanamycin, 50 μg/mL
  Growth temperature: 37°C
  Growth strain: DH5alpha
  Copy number: Low Copy
Gene/Insert
  Gene/Insert name: SCML2 (alt name: SCML2:APC052-E07:C30254)
  Species: H. sapiens (human)
  Insert size (bp): 645
  Entrez Gene: SCML2
  Promoter: T7
  Tag / fusion protein: 6xHis-TEV (N terminal on backbone)
  Cloning method: Ligation Independent Cloning
  Sequencing primers: 5′ T7; 3′ T7-term
Terms and licenses: Academic/Nonprofit Terms; Industry Terms: Not Available to Industry
How to cite: SCML2_3 was a gift from Cheryl Arrowsmith (Addgene plasmid # 220878 ; http://n2t.net/addgene:220878 ; RRID:Addgene_220878)
