>Addgene plasmid #220878 | SCML2_3 | depositor partial sequence | sequence record 432350 | Partial Sequence
CAAAGGGATGATTTCCACTGGGAGGAGTATTTGAAAGAGACTGGGTCTATAAGTGCTCCTTCAGAGTGCT
TCCGTCAGTCTCAGATTCCACCTGTGAATGATTTCAAAGTTGGTATGAAATTGGAAGCCCGTGACCCTCG
CAATGCCACTTCAGTATGTATTGCTACGGTTATTGGAATTACTGGGGCCAGGTTACGGTTACGACTGGAT
GGTAGTGACAACAGAAATGATTTTTGGAGGCTTGTCGATTCCCCAGATATACAACCTGTTGGGACATGTG
AAAAGGAAGGAGACTTACTTCAACCTCCACTAGGGTACCAGATGAATACATCCTCCTGGCCGATGTTCCT
CTTAAAGACACTAAATGGGTCTGAAATGGCATCTGCCACATTATTTAAGAAGGAACCACCAAAGCCCCCA
CTAAATAATTTTAAAGTGGGGATGAAACTGGAAGCTATTGACAAAAAGAACCCGTATCTCATCTGTCCTG
CGACCATTGGAGATGTTAAAGGGGATGAAGTTCATATCACATTTGATGGCTGGAGTGGAGCTTTTGATTA
CTGGTGCAAGTATGATTCTCGAGATATTTTCCCAGCTGGGTGGTGTCGCCTGACAGGAGATGTATTACAA
CCCCCAGGAACTAGT
